Addgene plasmid #109892: pHH0103_IRS1_IRS
Purpose: Protein expression and purification of IRS1_IRS
Depositing lab: Sachdev Sidhu. Depositing organization: University of Toronto. Publication: Large-scale survey and database of high affinity ligands for peptide recognition modules. Teyra J, Kelil A, Jain S, Helmy M, Jajodia R, Hooda Y, Gu J, D'Cruz AA, Nicholson SE, Min J, Sudol M, Kim PM, Bader GD, Sidhu SS. Mol Syst Biol. 2020 Dec;16(12):e9310. doi: 10.15252/msb.20199310. PubMed 33438817.
Backbone
  Vector backbone: pHH0103
  Vector type: Bacterial Expression
Growth in bacteria
  Bacterial resistance: Ampicillin, 100 μg/mL
  Growth temperature: 37°C
  Growth strain: DH5alpha
  Copy number: Low Copy
Gene/Insert
  Gene/Insert name: IRS1_IRS
  Species: H. sapiens (human)
  Entrez Gene: IRS1 (a.k.a. HIRS-1)
  Cloning method: Restriction Enzyme; 5′ cloning site Sfi1 (unknown if destroyed); 3′ cloning site Not1 (unknown if destroyed)
Terms and licenses: Academic/Nonprofit Terms; Industry Terms: Not Available to Industry
How to cite: pHH0103_IRS1_IRS was a gift from Sachdev Sidhu (Addgene plasmid # 109892 ; http://n2t.net/addgene:109892 ; RRID:Addgene_109892)
