[The description below was written by a language model from this plasmid's Addgene catalogue record and pLannotate feature annotations shown in this document.]
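Description:
pHH0103_IRS1_IRS is a 7,059-nt bacterial expression plasmid built on the pHH0103 backbone for producing and purifying a domain of human insulin receptor substrate 1 (IRS1) in E. coli. It carries a ColE1/pBR322-type origin with the bom mobility region. The rop gene appears only as two fragments interrupted by an inserted f1 phage origin, although the catalogue lists the plasmid as low copy. Selection is by ampicillin through the β-lactamase gene and its own promoter.

The expression cassette is driven by the hybrid tac promoter followed by a lac operator. The plasmid also encodes the lac repressor under the lacIq promoter, so transcription is held off until it is induced with IPTG. The open reading frame begins with a 6xHis tag, continues into Schistosoma japonicum glutathione S-transferase, and ends with a roughly 380-bp fragment of IRS1 that was cloned between SfiI and NotI sites. The product is therefore a His-GST-IRS1 domain fusion that can be purified on either nickel or glutathione resin. The insert name suggests a specific "IRS" domain, but the record does not give its residue boundaries.

A phage fd terminator lies immediately after the insert. Downstream of it are two fragments of M13 gene III, a short piece of the tetracycline resistance gene and a partial tet promoter. These look like leftovers from a phagemid or pBR322-derived ancestor, and the record does not assign them any function in this construct. According to the associated publication title, the plasmid belongs to a large-scale survey of high-affinity ligands for peptide recognition modules, which is consistent with the purified domain being used as a target in peptide-binding studies.
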