Features (pLannotate 1.2.2; 21 found; start..end, strand, type, name):
      1..29      +  promoter       tac promoter: strong E. coli promoter; hybrid between the trp and lac UV5 promoters
     37..53      +  protein_bind   lac operator: The lac repressor binds to the lac operator to inhibit transcription in E. coli. This inhibition can be relieved by adding lactose or isopropyl-β-D-thiogalactopyranoside (IPTG). lac repressor encoded by lacI
    138..155     +  CDS            6xHis: 6xHis affinity tag
    171..824     +  CDS            GST26_SCHJA: Experimental evidence at protein level: Swiss-Prot protein existence level 1. GST isoenzymes appear to play a central role in the parasite detoxification system. Other functions are also suspected including a role in increasing the solubility of haematin in the parasite gut. From Schistosoma japonicum (Blood fluke).
    858..1241    +  CDS            IRS1 (fragment): IRS1_HUMAN - Experimental evidence at protein level: Swiss-Prot protein existence level 1. May mediate the control of various cellular processes by insulin. When phosphorylated by the insulin receptor binds specifically to various cellular proteins containing SH2 domains such as phosphatidylinositol 3-kinase p85 subunit or GRB2. Activates phosphatidylinositol 3-kinase when bound to the regulatory p85 subunit (By similarity). From Homo sapiens (Human).
   1254..1301    +  terminator     fd terminator (sequence withheld): central terminator from bacteriophage fd (Otsuka and Kunisawa, 1982)
   1306..1518    +  CDS            M13 gene III (fragment) (sequence partly withheld): pIII; III; minor coat protein
   1533..2003    +  CDS            M13 gene III (fragment) (sequence partly withheld): pIII; III; minor coat protein
   2025..2095    +  CDS            TcR (fragment): tetracycline efflux protein; tet; confers resistance to tetracycline
   2337..2717    -  CDS            YPB1_ECOLX: Protein predicted: Swiss-Prot protein existence level 4. From Escherichia coli.
   2734..2885    +  CDS            rop (fragment): Rop protein, which maintains plasmids at low copy number; rop
   2921..3349    -  rep_origin     f1 ori (sequence partly withheld): f1 bacteriophage origin of replication; arrow indicates direction of (+) strand synthesis
   3358..3397    +  CDS            rop (fragment): Rop protein, which maintains plasmids at low copy number; rop
   3499..3639    +  misc_feature   bom: basis of mobility region from pBR322
   3825..4412    -  rep_origin     ori: high-copy-number ColE1/pMB1/pBR322/pUC origin of replication
   4583..5443    -  CDS            AmpR: β-lactamase; bla; confers resistance to ampicillin, carbenicillin, and related antibiotics
   5444..5548    -  promoter       AmpR promoter: bla
   5657..5734    +  promoter       lacIq promoter: lacI (mutant); In the lacIq allele, a single base change in the promoter boosts expression of the lacI gene about 10-fold.
   5735..6817    +  CDS            lacI: lac repressor; lacI; The lac repressor binds to the lac operator to inhibit transcription in E. coli. This inhibition can be relieved by adding lactose or isopropyl-β-D-thiogalactopyranoside (IPTG).
   6830..6851    +  protein_bind   CAP binding site: CAP binding activates transcription in the presence of cAMP. E. coli catabolite activator protein
   6870..6887    +  promoter       tet promoter (fragment): E. coli promoter for tetracycline efflux protein gene
>Addgene plasmid #109892 | pHH0103_IRS1_IRS | addgene full sequence | sequence record 214930 | Addgene NGS Result
TTGACAATTAATCATCGGCTCGTATAATGTGTGGAATTGTGAGCGGATAACAATTTCACACAGGAAACAG
CCAGTCCGTTTAGGTGTTTTCACGAGCACTTCACCAACAAGGACCATAGATTATGAAAATCGAAGAACAC
CATCACCATCACCATTCCAGCGGTAAGCTTATGTCCCCTATACTAGGTTATTGGAAAATTAAGGGCCTTG
TGCAACCCACTCGACTTCTTTTGGAATATCTTGAAGAAAAATATGAAGAGCATTTGTATGAGCGCGATGA
AGGTGATAAATGGCGAAACAAAAAGTTTGAATTGGGTTTGGAGTTTCCCAATCTTCCTTATTATATTGAT
GGTGATGTTAAATTAACACAGTCTATGGCCATCATACGTTATATAGCTGACAAGCACAACATGTTGGGTG
GTTGTCCAAAAGAGCGTGCAGAGATTTCAATGCTTGAAGGAGCGGTTTTGGATATTAGATACGGTGTTTC
GAGAATTGCATATAGTAAAGACTTTGAAACTCTCAAAGTTGATTTTCTTAGCAAGCTACCTGAAATGCTG
AAAATGTTCGAAGATCGTTTATGTCATAAAACATATTTAAATGGTGATCATGTAACCCATCCTGACTTCA
TGTTGTATGACGCTCTTGATGTTGTTTTATACATGGACCCAATGTGCCTGGATGCGTTCCCAAAATTAGT
TTGTTTTAAAAAACGTATTGAAGCTATCCCACAAATTGATAAGTACTTGAAATCCAGCAAGTATATAGCA
TGGCCTTTGCAGGGCTGGCAAGCCACGTTTGGTGGTGGCGACCATCCTCCAAAATCGGATCTGGAAGTTC
TGTTCCAGGGGCCCCTGTCCAGCGGTCTGGTTCCGCGTGGTTCCGGTACCGCGGCCCAGCCGGCCGGTCC
GGCATTTAAGGAAGTGTGGCAAGTTATTCTGAAACCGAAGGGTCTGGGTCAAACGAAAAACCTGATTGGC
ATTTACCGTCTGTGCCTGACCAGCAAAACGATTTCTTTCGTGAAGCTGAACTCTGAAGCGGCGGCAGTGG
TTCTGCAGCTGATGAACATTCGTCGCTGTGGCCATAGTGAAAACTTTTTCTTTATCGAAGTTGGTCGTTC
CGCAGTCACCGGTCCGGGTGAATTCTGGATGCAGGTTGATGACTCAGTCGTGGCGCAAAATATGCACGAA
ACGATCCTGGAAGCTATGCGCGCGATGTCGGATGAATTTCGTCCGCGCGCGGCCGCATA
[142 nt withheld, positions 1250-1391]
C
[98 nt withheld, positions 1393-1490]
AGTTTGTACTGGTGACGAAACTCAGTGTCTAGCTAGAGTGGC
[149 nt withheld, positions 1533-1681]
T
[41 nt withheld, positions 1683-1723]
T
[62 nt withheld, positions 1725-1786]
A
[35 nt withheld, positions 1788-1822]
CCTCCCTCAATCGGTTGAATGTCGCCCTTTTGTCTTTGGCGCTGGTAAACCATATGAA
[86 nt withheld, positions 1881-1966]
T
[54 nt withheld, positions 1968-2021]
CTAGCGCCGCCCTATACCTTGTCTGCCTCCCCGCGTTGCGTCGCGGTGCATGGAGCCGGGCCACCTCGAC
CTGAATGGAAGCCGGCGGCACCTCGCTAACGGATTCACCACTCCAAGAATTGGAGCCAATCAATTCTTGC
GGAGAACTGTGAATGCGCAAACCAACCCTTGGCAGAACATATCCATCGCGTCCGCCATCTCCAGCAGCCG
CACGCGGCGCATCTCGGGCAGCGTTGGGTCCTGGCCACGGGTGCGCATGATCGTGCTCCTGTCGTTGAGG
ACCCGGCTAGGCTGGCGGGGTTGCCTTACTGGTTAGCAGAATGAATCACCGATACGCGAGCGAACGTGAA
GCGACTGCTGCTGCAAAACGTCTGCGACCTGAGCAACAACATGAATGGTCTTCGGTTTCCGTGTTTCGTA
AAGTCTGGAAACGCGGAAGTCAGCGCCCTGCACCATTATGTTCCGGATCTGCATCGCAGGATGCTGCTGG
CTACCCTGTGGAACACCTACATCTGTATTAACGAAGCGCTGGCATTGACCCTGAGTGATTTTTCTCTGGT
CCCGCCGCATCCATACCGCCAGTTGTTTACCCTCACAACGTTCCAGTAACCGGGCATGTTCATCATCAGT
AACCCGTATCGTGAGCATCCTCTCTCGTTTCATCGGTATCATTACCCCCATGAACAGAAATCCCCCTTAC
ACGGAGGCATCAGTGACCAAACAGGAAAAAACCGCCCTTAACATGGCCCGCTTTATCAGAAGCCAGACAT
TAACGCTTCTGGAGAAACTCAACGAGCTGGACGCGGATGAACAGGCAGACATCTGTGAATCGCTTCACGA
CCACGCTGATGAGCTTTACCGCAGGATCCGCGAAATTGTAAGCGTTAATATTTTGTTAAAATTCGCGTTA
AATTTTTGTTAAATCAGCTCATTTTTTAACCAATAGGCCGAAATCGGCAAAATCCCTTATAAATCAAAAG
AATAGACCGAGATAGGGT
[37 nt withheld, positions 3020-3056]
AAAGAACGTGGACTCCAACGTCAAAGG
[49 nt withheld, positions 3084-3132]
T
[91 nt withheld, positions 3134-3224]
G
[124 nt withheld, positions 3226-3349]
CGCGGATCCTGCCTCGCGCGTTTCGGTGATGACGGTGAAAACCTCTGACACATGCAGCTCCCGGAGACGG
TCACAGCTTGTCTGTAAGCGGATGCCGGGAGCAGACAAGCCCGTCAGGGCGCGTCAGCGGGTGTTGGCGG
GTGTCGGGGCGCAGCCATGACCCAGTCACGTAGCGATAGCGGAGTGTATACTGGCTTAACTATGCGGCAT
CAGAGCAGATTGTACTGAGAGTGCACCATATGCGGTGTGAAATACCGCACAGATGCGTAAGGAGAAAATA
CCGCATCAGGCGCTCTTCCGCTTCCTCGCTCACTGACTCGCTGCGCTCGGTCGTTCGGCTGCGGCGAGCG
GTATCAGCTCACTCAAAGGCGGTAATACGGTTATCCACAGAATCAGGGGATAACGCAGGAAAGAACATGT
GAGCAAAAGGCCAGCAAAAGGCCAGGAACCGTAAAAAGGCCGCGTTGCTGGCGTTTTTCCATAGGCTCCG
CCCCCCTGACGAGCATCACAAAAATCGACGCTCAAGTCAGAGGTGGCGAAACCCGACAGGACTATAAAGA
TACCAGGGTTTCCCCCTGGAAGCTCCCTCGTGCGCTCTCCTGTTCCGACCCTGCCGCTTACCGGATACCT
GTCCGCCTTTCTCCCTTCGGGAAGCGTGGCGCTTTCTCATAGCTCACGCTGTAGGTATCTCAGTTCGGTG
TAGGTCGTTCGCTCCAAGCTGGGCTGTGTGCACGAACCCCCCGTTCAGCCCGACCGCTGCGCCTTATCCG
GTAACTATCGTCTTGAGTCCAACCCGGTAAGACACGACTTATCGCCACTGGCAGCAGCCACTGGTAACAG
GATTAGCAGAGCGAGGTATGTAGGCGGTGCTACAGAGTTCTTGAAGTGGTGGCCTAACTACGGCTACACT
AGAAGGACAGTATTTGGTATCTGCGCTCTGCTGAAGCCAGTTACCTTCGGAAAAAGAGTTGGTAGCTCTT
GATCCGGCAAACAAACCACCGCTGGTAGCGGTGGTTTTTTTGTTTGCAAGCAGCAGATTACGCGCAGAAA
AAAAGGATCTCAAGAAGATCCTTTGATCTTTTCTACGGGGTCTGACGCTCAGTGGAACGAAAACTCACGT
TAAGGGATTTTGGTCATGAGATTATCAAAAAGGATCTTCACCTAGATCCTTTTAAATTAAAAATGAAGTT
TTAAATCAATCTAAAGTATATATGAGTAAACTTGGTCTGACAGTTACCAATGCTTAATCAGTGAGGCACC
TATCTCAGCGATCTGTCTATTTCGTTCATCCATAGTTGCCTGACTCCCCGTCGTGTAGATAACTACGATA
CGGGAGGGCTTACCATCTGGCCCCAGTGCTGCAATGATACCGCGAGACCCACGCTCACCGGCTCCAGATT
TATCAGCAATAAACCAGCCAGCCGGAAGGGCCGAGCGCAGAAGTGGTCCTGCAACTTTATCCGCCTCCAT
CCAGTCTATTAATTGTTGCCGGGAAGCTAGAGTAAGTAGTTCGCCAGTTAATAGTTTGCGCAACGTTGTT
GCCATTGCTGCAGGCATCGTGGTGTCACGCTCGTCGTTTGGTATGGCTTCATTCAGCTCCGGTTCCCAAC
GATCAAGGCGAGTTACATGATCCCCCATGTTGTGCAAAAAAGCGGTTAGCTCCTTCGGTCCTCCGATCGT
TGTCAGAAGTAAGTTGGCCGCAGTGTTATCACTCATGGTTATGGCAGCACTGCATAATTCTCTTACTGTC
ATGCCATCCGTAAGATGCTTTTCTGTGACTGGTGAGTACTCAACCAAGTCATTCTGAGAATAGTGTATGC
GGCGACCGAGTTGCTCTTGCCCGGCGTCAACACGGGATAATACCGCGCCACATAGCAGAACTTTAAAAGT
GCTCATCATTGGAAAACGTTCTTCGGGGCGAAAACTCTCAAGGATCTTACCGCTGTTGAGATCCAGTTCG
ATGTAACCCACTCGTGCACCCAACTGATCTTCAGCATCTTTTACTTTCACCAGCGTTTCTGGGTGAGCAA
AAACAGGAAGGCAAAATGCCGCAAAAAAGGGAATAAGGGCGACACGGAAATGTTGAATACTCATACTCTT
CCTTTTTCAATATTATTGAAGCATTTATCAGGGTTATTGTCTCATGAGCGGATACATATTTGAATGTATT
TAGAAAAATAAACAAATAGGGGTTCCGCGCACATTTCCCCGAAAAGTGCCACCTGACGTCTAAGAAACCA
TTATTATCATGACATTAACCTATAAAAATAGGCGTATCACGAGGCCCTTTCGTCTTCAAGAATTCCCGAC
ACCATCGAATGGTGCAAAACCTTTCGCGGTATGGCATGATAGCGCCCGGAAGAGAGTCAATTCAGGGTGG
TGAATGTGAAACCAGTAACGTTATACGATGTCGCAGAGTATGCCGGTGTCTCTTATCAGACCGTTTCCCG
CGTGGTGAACCAGGCCAGCCACGTTTCTGCGAAAACGCGGGAAAAAGTGGAAGCGGCGATGGCGGAGCTG
AATTACATTCCCAACCGCGTGGCACAACAACTGGCGGGCAAACAGTCGTTGCTGATTGGCGTTGCCACCT
CCAGTCTGGCCCTGCACGCGCCGTCGCAAATTGTCGCGGCGATTAAATCTCGCGCCGATCAACTGGGTGC
CAGCGTGGTGGTGTCGATGGTAGAACGAAGCGGCGTCGAAGCCTGTAAAGCGGCGGTGCACAATCTTCTC
GCGCAACGCGTCAGTGGGCTGATCATTAACTATCCGCTGGATGACCAGGATGCCATTGCTGTGGAAGCTG
CCTGCACTAATGTTCCGGCGTTATTTCTTGATGTCTCTGACCAGACACCCATCAACAGTATTATTTTCTC
CCATGAAGACGGTACGCGACTGGGCGTGGAGCATCTGGTCGCATTGGGTCACCAGCAAATCGCGCTGTTA
GCGGGCCCATTAAGTTCTGTCTCGGCGCGTCTGCGTCTGGCTGGCTGGCATAAATATCTCACTCGCAATC
AAATTCAGCCGATAGCGGAACGGGAAGGCGACTGGAGTGCCATGTCCGGTTTTCAACAAACCATGCAAAT
GCTGAATGAGGGCATCGTTCCCACTGCGATGCTGGTTGCCAACGATCAGATGGCGCTGGGCGCAATGCGC
GCCATTACCGAGTCCGGGCTGCGCGTTGGTGCGGATATCTCGGTAGTGGGATACGACGATACCGAAGACA
GCTCATGTTATATCCCGCCGTTAACCACCATCAAACAGGATTTTCGCCTGCTGGGGCAAACCAGCGTGGA
CCGCTTGCTGCAACTCTCTCAGGGCCAGGCGGTGAAGGGCAATCAGCTGTTGCCCGTCTCACTGGTGAAA
AGAAAAACCACCCTGGCGCCCAATACGCAAACCGCCTCTCCCCGCGCGTTGGCCGATTCATTAATGCAGC
TGGCACGACAGGTTTCCCGACTGGAAAGCGGGCAGTGAGCGCAACGCAATTAATGTAAGTTAGCTCACTC
ATTAGGCACAATTCTCATGTTTGACAGCTTATCATCGACTGCACGGTGCACCAATGCTTCTGGCGTCAGG
CAGCCATCGGAAGCTGTGGTATGGCTGTGCAGGTCGTAAATCACTGCATAATTCGTGTCGCTCAAGGCGC
ACTCCCGTTCTGGATAATGTTTTTTGCGCCGACATCATAACGGTTCTGGCAAATATTCTGAAATGAGCTG
