>Addgene plasmid #109892 | pHH0103_IRS1_IRS | depositor partial sequence | sequence record 206844 | pHH0103_IRS1_IRS sequence 354 bps
GGCCCAGCCGGCCGGTCCGGCATTTAAGGAAGTGTGGCAAGTTATTCTGAAACCGAAGGGTCTGGGTCAA
ACGAAAAACCTGATTGGCATTTACCGTCTGTGCCTGACCAGCAAAACGATTTCTTTCGTGAAGCTGAACT
CTGAAGCGGCGGCAGTGGTTCTGCAGCTGATGAACATTCGTCGCTGTGGCCATAGTGAAAACTTTTTCTT
TATCGAAGTTGGTCGTTCCGCAGTCACCGGTCCGGGTGAATTCTGGATGCAGGTTGATGACTCAGTCGTG
GCGCAAAATATGCACGAAACGATCCTGGAAGCTATGCGCGCGATGTCGGATGAATTTCGTCCGCGCGCGG
CCGC
